>Addgene plasmid #75839 | PRPS1L1 gRNA (BRDN0001146253) | addgene full sequence | sequence record 184668 | Addgene Assembled Sequence
CCCGGGTGCAAAGATGGATAAAGTTTTAAACAGAGAGGAATCTTTGCAGCTAATGGACCTTCTAGGTCTT
GAAAGGAGTGGGAATTGGCTCCGGTGCCCGTCAGTGGGCAGAGCGCACATCGCCCACAGTCCCCGAGAAG
TTGGGGGGAGGGGTCGGCAATTGATCCGGTGCCTAGAGAAGGTGGCGCGGGGTAAACTGGGAAAGTGATG
TCGTGTACTGGCTCCGCCTTTTTCCCGAGGGTGGGGGAGAACCGTATATAAGTGCAGTAGTCGCCGTGAA
CGTTCTTTTTCGCAACGGGTTTGCCGCCAGAACACAGGTAAGTGCCGTGTGTGGTTCCCGCGGGCCTGGC
CTCTTTACGGGTTATGGCCCTTGCGTGCCTTGAATTACTTCCACCTGGCTGCAGTACGTGATTCTTGATC
CCGAGCTTCGGGTTGGAAGTGGGTGGGAGAGTTCGAGGCCTTGCGCTTAAGGAGCCCCTTCGCCTCGTGC
TTGAGTTGAGGCCTGGCCTGGGCGCTGGGGCCGCCGCGTGCGAATCTGGTGGCACCTTCGCGCCTGTCTC
GCTGCTTTCGATAAGTCTCTAGCCATTTAAAATTTTTGATGACCTGCTGCGACGCTTTTTTTCTGGCAAG
ATAGTCTTGTAAATGCGGGCCAAGATCTGCACACTGGTATTTCGGTTTTTGGGGCCGCGGGCGGCGACGG
GGCCCGTGCGTCCCAGCGCACATGTTCGGCGAGGCGGGGCCTGCGAGCGCGGCCACCGAGAATCGGACGG
GGGTAGTCTCAAGCTGGCCGGCCTGCTCTGGTGCCTGGCCTCGCGCCGCCGTGTATCGCCCCGCCCTGGG
CGGCAAGGCTGGCCCGGTCGGCACCAGTTGCGTGAGCGGAAAGATGGCCGCTTCCCGGCCCTGCTGCAGG
GAGCTCAAAATGGAGGACGCGGCGCTCGGGAGAGCGGGCGGGTGAGTCACCCACACAAAGGAAAAGGGCC
TTTCCGTCCTCAGCCGTCGCTTCATGTGACTCCACGGAGTACCGGGCGCCGTCCAGGCACCTCGATTAGT
TCTCGAGCTTTTGGAGTACGTCGTCTTTAGGTTGGGGGGAGGGGTTTTATGCGATGGAGTTTCCCCACAC
TGAGTGGGTGGAGACTGAAGTTAGGCCAGCTTGGCACTTGATGTAATTCTCCTTGGAATTTGCCCTTTTT
GAGTTTGGATCTTGGTTCATTCTCAAGCCTCAGACAGTGGTTCAAAGTTTTTTTCTTCCATTTCAGGTGT
CGTGACGTACGGCCACCATGACCGAGTACAAGCCCACGGTGCGCCTCGCCACCCGCGACGACGTCCCCAG
GGCCGTACGCACCCTCGCCGCCGCGTTCGCCGACTACCCCGCCACGCGCCACACCGTCGATCCGGACCGC
CACATCGAGCGGGTCACCGAGCTGCAAGAACTCTTCCTCACGCGCGTCGGGCTCGACATCGGCAAGGTGT
GGGTCGCGGACGACGGCGCCGCCGTGGCGGTCTGGACCACGCCGGAGAGCGTCGAAGCGGGGGCGGTGTT
CGCCGAGATCGGCCCGCGCATGGCCGAGTTGAGCGGTTCCCGGCTGGCCGCGCAGCAACAGATGGAAGGC
CTCCTGGCGCCGCACCGGCCCAAGGAGCCCGCGTGGTTCCTGGCCACCGTCGGAGTCTCGCCCGACCACC
AGGGCAAGGGTCTGGGCAGCGCCGTCGTGCTCCCCGGAGTGGAGGCGGCCGAGCGCGCCGGGGTGCCCGC
CTTCCTGGAGACCTCCGCGCCCCGCAACCTCCCCTTCTACGAGCGGCTCGGCTTCACCGTCACCGCCGAC
GTCGAGGTGCCCGAAGGACCGCGCACCTGGTGCATGACCCGCAAGCCCGGTGCCTGAACGCGTTAAGTCG
ACAATCAACCTCTGGATTACAAAATTTGTGAAAGATTGACTGGTATTCTTAACTATGTTGCTCCTTTTAC
GCTATGTGGATACGCTGCTTTAATGCCTTTGTATCATGCTATTGCTTCCCGTATGGCTTTCATTTTCTCC
TCCTTGTATAAATCCTGGTTGCTGTCTCTTTATGAGGAGTTGTGGCCCGTTGTCAGGCAACGTGGCGTGG
TGTGCACTGTGTTTGCTGACGCAACCCCCACTGGTTGGGGCATTGCCACCACCTGTCAGCTCCTTTCCGG
GACTTTCGCTTTCCCCCTCCCTATTGCCACGGCGGAACTCATCGCCGCCTGCCTTGCCCGCTGCTGGACA
GGGGCTCGGCTGTTGGGCACTGACAATTCCGTGGTGTTGTCGGGGAAATCATCGTCCTTTCCTTGGCTGC
TCGCCTGTGTTGCCACCTGGATTCTGCGCGGGACGTCCTTCTGCTACGTCCCTTCGGCCCTCAATCCAGC
GGACCTTCCTTCCCGCGGCCTGCTGCCGGCTCTGCGGCCTCTTCCGCGTCTTCGCCTTCGCCCTCAGACG
AGTCGGATCTCCCTTTGGGCCGCCTCCCCGCGTCGACTTTAAGACCAATGACTTACAAGGCAGCTGTAGA
TCTTAGCCACTTTTTAAAAGAAAAGGGGGGACTGGAAGGGCTAATTCACTCCCAACGAAGACAAGATCTG
CTTTTTGCTTGTACTGGGTCTCTCTGGTTAGACCAGATCTGAGCCTGGGAGCTCTCTGGCTAACTAGGGA
ACCCACTGCTTAAGCCTCAATAAAGCTTGCCTTGAGTGCTTCAAGTAGTGTGTGCCCGTCTGTTGTGTGA
CTCTGGTAACTAGAGATCCCTCAGACCCTTTTAGTCAGTGTGGAAAATCTCTAGCAGTACGTATAGTAGT
TCATGTCATCTTATTATTCAGTATTTATAACTTGCAAAGAAATGAATATCAGAGAGTGAGAGGAACTTGT
TTATTGCAGCTTATAATGGTTACAAATAAAGCAATAGCATCACAAATTTCACAAATAAAGCATTTTTTTC
ACTGCATTCTAGTTGTGGTTTGTCCAAACTCATCAATGTATCTTATCATGTCTGGCTCTAGCTATCCCGC
CCCTAACTCCGCCCATCCCGCCCCTAACTCCGCCCAGTTCCGCCCATTCTCCGCCCCATGGCTGACTAAT
TTTTTTTATTTATGCAGAGGCCGAGGCCGCCTCGGCCTCTGAGCTATTCCAGAAGTAGTGAGGAGGCTTT
TTTGGAGGCCTAGGGACGTACCCAATTCGCCCTATAGTGAGTCGTATTACGCGCGCTCACTGGCCGTCGT
TTTACAACGTCGTGACTGGGAAAACCCTGGCGTTACCCAACTTAATCGCCTTGCAGCACATCCCCCTTTC
GCCAGCTGGCGTAATAGCGAAGAGGCCCGCACCGATCGCCCTTCCCAACAGTTGCGCAGCCTGAATGGCG
AATGGG
[124 nt withheld, positions 3367-3490]
C
[91 nt withheld, positions 3492-3582]
A
[49 nt withheld, positions 3584-3632]
CCTTTGACGTTGGAGTCCACGTTCTTT
[37 nt withheld, positions 3660-3696]
ACCCTATCTCGGTCTATTCTTTTGATTTATAAGGGATTTTGCCGATTTCGGCCTATTGGTTAAAAAATGA
GCTGATTTAACAAAAATTTAACGCGAATTTTAACAAAATATTAACGCTTACAATTTAGGTGGCACTTTTC
GGGGAAATGTGCGCGGAACCCCTATTTGTTTATTTTTCTAAATACATTCAAATATGTATCCGCTCATGAG
ACAATAACCCTGATAAATGCTTCAATAATATTGAAAAAGGAAGAGTATGAGTATTCAACATTTCCGTGTC
GCCCTTATTCCCTTTTTTGCGGCATTTTGCCTTCCTGTTTTTGCTCACCCAGAAACGCTGGTGAAAGTAA
AAGATGCTGAAGATCAGTTGGGTGCACGAGTGGGTTACATCGAACTGGATCTCAACAGCGGTAAGATCCT
TGAGAGTTTTCGCCCCGAAGAACGTTTTCCAATGATGAGCACTTTTAAAGTTCTGCTATGTGGCGCGGTA
TTATCCCGTATTGACGCCGGGCAAGAGCAACTCGGTCGCCGCATACACTATTCTCAGAATGACTTGGTTG
AGTACTCACCAGTCACAGAAAAGCATCTTACGGATGGCATGACAGTAAGAGAATTATGCAGTGCTGCCAT
AACCATGAGTGATAACACTGCGGCCAACTTACTTCTGACAACGATCGGAGGACCGAAGGAGCTAACCGCT
TTTTTGCACAACATGGGGGATCATGTAACTCGCCTTGATCGTTGGGAACCGGAGCTGAATGAAGCCATAC
CAAACGACGAGCGTGACACCACGATGCCTGTAGCAATGGCAACAACGTTGCGCAAACTATTAACTGGCGA
ACTACTTACTCTAGCTTCCCGGCAACAATTAATAGACTGGATGGAGGCGGATAAAGTTGCAGGACCACTT
CTGCGCTCGGCCCTTCCGGCTGGCTGGTTTATTGCTGATAAATCTGGAGCCGGTGAGCGTGGGTCTCGCG
GTATCATTGCAGCACTGGGGCCAGATGGTAAGCCCTCCCGTATCGTAGTTATCTACACGACGGGGAGTCA
GGCAACTATGGATGAACGAAATAGACAGATCGCTGAGATAGGTGCCTCACTGATTAAGCATTGGTAACTG
TCAGACCAAGTTTACTCATATATACTTTAGATTGATTTAAAACTTCATTTTTAATTTAAAAGGATCTAGG
TGAAGATCCTTTTTGATAATCTCATGACCAAAATCCCTTAACGTGAGTTTTCGTTCCACTGAGCGTCAGA
CCCCGTAGAAAAGATCAAAGGATCTTCTTGAGATCCTTTTTTTCTGCGCGTAATCTGCTGCTTGCAAACA
AAAAAACCACCGCTACCAGCGGTGGTTTGTTTGCCGGATCAAGAGCTACCAACTCTTTTTCCGAAGGTAA
CTGGCTTCAGCAGAGCGCAGATACCAAATACTGTTCTTCTAGTGTAGCCGTAGTTAGGCCACCACTTCAA
GAACTCTGTAGCACCGCCTACATACCTCGCTCTGCTAATCCTGTTACCAGTGGCTGCTGCCAGTGGCGAT
AAGTCGTGTCTTACCGGGTTGGACTCAAGACGATAGTTACCGGATAAGGCGCAGCGGTCGGGCTGAACGG
GGGGTTCGTGCACACAGCCCAGCTTGGAGCGAACGACCTACACCGAACTGAGATACCTACAGCGTGAGCT
ATGAGAAAGCGCCACGCTTCCCGAAGGGAGAAAGGCGGACAGGTATCCGGTAAGCGGCAGGGTCGGAACA
GGAGAGCGCACGAGGGAGCTTCCAGGGGGAAACGCCTGGTATCTTTATAGTCCTGTCGGGTTTCGCCACC
TCTGACTTGAGCGTCGATTTTTGTGATGCTCGTCAGGGGGGCGGAGCCTATGGAAAAACGCCAGCAACGC
GGCCTTTTTACGGTTCCTGGCCTTTTGCTGGCCTTTTGCTCACATGTTCTTTCCTGCGTTATCCCCTGAT
TCTGTGGATAACCGTATTACCGCCTTTGAGTGAGCTGATACCGCTCGCCGCAGCCGAACGACCGAGCGCA
GCGAGTCAGTGAGCGAGGAAGCGGAAGAGCGCCCAATACGCAAACCGCCTCTCCCCGCGCGTTGGCCGAT
TCATTAATGCAGCTGGCACGACAGGTTTCCCGACTGGAAAGCGGGCAGTGAGCGCAACGCAATTAATGTG
AGTTAGCTCACTCATTAGGCACCCCAGGCTTTACACTTTATGCTTCCGGCTCGTATGTTGTGTGGAATTG
TGAGCGGATAACAATTTCACACAGGAAACAGCTATGACCATGATTACGCCAAGCGCGCAATTAACCCTCA
CTAAAGGGAACAAAAGCTGGAGCTGCAAGCTTAATGTAGTCTTATGCAATACTCTTGTAGTCTTGCAACA
TGGTAACGATGAGTTAGCAACATGCCTTACAAGGAGAGAAAAAGCACCGTGCATGCCGATTGGTGGAAGT
AAGGTGGTACGATCGTGCCTTATTAGGAAGGCAACAGACGGGTCTGACATGGATTGGACGAACCACTGAA
TTGCCGCATTGCAGAGATATTGTATTTAAGTGCCTAGCTCGATACATAAACGGGTCTCTCTGGTTAGACC
AGATCTGAGCCTGGGAGCTCTCTGGCTAACTAGGGAACCCACTGCTTAAGCCTCAATAAAGCTTGCCTTG
AGTGCTTCAAGTAGTGTGTGCCCGTCTGTTGTGTGACTCTGGTAACTAGAGATCCCTCAGACCCTTTTAG
TCAGTGTGGAAAATCTCTAGCAGTGGCGCCCGAACAGGGACTTGAAAGCGAAAGGGAAACCAGAGGAGCT
CTCTCGACGCAGGACTCGGCTTGCTGAAGCGCGCACGGCAAGAGGCGAGGGGCGGCGACTGGTGAGTACG
CCAAAAATTTTGACTAGCGGAGGCTAGAAGGAGAGAGATGGGTGCGAGAGCGTCAGTATTAAGCGGGGGA
GAATTAGATCGCGATGGGAAAAAATTCGGTTAAGGCCAGGGGGAAAGAAAAAATATAAATTAAAACATAT
AGTATGGGCAAGCAGGGAGCTAGAACGATTCGCAGTTAATCCTGGCCTGTTAGAAACATCAGAAGGCTGT
AGACAAATACTGGGACAGCTACAACCATCCCTTCAGACAGGATCAGAAGAACTTAGATCATTATATAATA
CAGTAGCAACCCTCTATTGTGTGCATCAAAGGATAGAGATAAAAGACACCAAGGAAGCTTTAGACAAGAT
AGAGGAAGAGCAAAACAAAAGTAAGACCACCGCACAGCAAGCGGCCGCTGATCTTCAGACCTGGAGGAGG
AGATATGAGGGACAATTGGAGAAGTGAATTATATAAATATAAAGTAGTAAAAATTGAACCATTAGGAGTA
GCACCCACCAAGGCAAAGAGAAGAGTGGTGCAGAGAGAAAAAAGAGCAGTGGGAATAGGAGCTTTGTTCC
TTGGGTTCTTGGGAGCAGCAGGAAGCACTATGGGCGCAGCGTCAATGACGCTGACGGTACAGGCCAGACA
ATTATTGTCTGGTATAGTGCAGCAGCAGAACAATTTGCTGAGGGCTATTGAGGCGCAACAGCATCTGTTG
CAACTCACAGTCTGGGGCATCAAGCAGCTCCAGGCAAGAATCCTGGCTGTGGAAAGATACCTAAAGGATC
AACAGCTCCTGGGGATTTGGGGTTGCTCTGGAAAACTCATTTGCACCACTGCTGTGCCTTGGAATGCTAG
TTGGAGTAATAAATCTCTGGAACAGATTTGGAATCACACGACCTGGATGGAGTGGGACAGAGAAATTAAC
AATTACACAAGCTTAATACACTCCTTAATTGAAGAATCGCAAAACCAGCAAGAAAAGAATGAACAAGAAT
TATTGGAATTAGATAAATGGGCAAGTTTGTGGAATTGGTTTAACATAACAAATTGGCTGTGGTATATAAA
ATTATTCATAATGATAGTAGGAGGCTTGGTAGGTTTAAGAATAGTTTTTGCTGTACTTTCTATAGTGAAT
AGAGTTAGGCAGGGATATTCACCATTATCGTTTCAGACCCACCTCCCAACCCCGAGGGGACCCAGAGAGG
GCCTATTTCCCATGATTCCTTCATATTTGCATATACGATACAAGGCTGTTAGAGAGATAATTAGAATTAA
TTTGACTGTAAACACAAAGATATTAGTACAAAATACGTGACGTAGAAAGTAATAATTTCTTGGGTAGTTT
GCAGTTTTAAAATTATGTTTTAAAATGGACTATCATATGCTTACCGTAACTTGAAAGTATTTCGATTTCT
TGGCTTTATATATCTTGTGGAAAGGACGAAACACCGGTGGACTGCATAGTGCTAGTGTTTTAGAGCTAGA
AATAGCAAGTTAAAATAAGGCTAGTCCGTTATCAACTTGAAAAAGTGGCACCGAGTCGGTGCTTTTTTAA
GCTTGGCGTAACTAGATCTTGAGACAAATGGCAGTATTCATCCACAATTTTAAAAGAAAAGGGGGGATTG
GGGGGTACAGTGCAGGGGAAAGAATAGTAGACATAATAGCAACAGACATACAAACTAAAGAATTACAAAA
ACAAATTACAAAAATTCAAAATTTTCGGGTTTATTACAGGGACAGCAGAGATCCACTTTGGCGCCGGCTC
GAGGGGG
Features (pLannotate 1.2.2; 29 found; start..end, strand, type, name):
     14..80      +  CDS            small t antigen (fragment): SV40 (simian virus 40) small t antigen
    106..317     +  promoter       EF-1α core promoter: core promoter for human elongation factor EF-1α
    318..1256    +  intron         EF-1α intron A: intron upstream of the start codon of human EF-1α
   1278..1877    +  CDS            PuroR (fragment): puromycin N-acetyltransferase; pac from Streptomyces; confers resistance to puromycin
   1893..2481    +  misc_feature   WPRE: woodchuck hepatitis virus posttranscriptional regulatory element
   2532..2551    +  misc_feature   cPPT/CTS (fragment): central polypurine tract and central termination sequence of HIV-1
   2553..2786    +  LTR            3' LTR (ΔU3): self-inactivating 3' long terminal repeat (LTR) from HIV-1
   2864..2985    +  polyA_signal   SV40 poly(A) signal: SV40 polyadenylation signal
   3025..3160    +  rep_origin     SV40 ori: SV40 origin of replication
   3181..3199    -  promoter       T7 promoter: promoter for bacteriophage T7 RNA polymerase
   3207..3362    +  CDS            lacZα (fragment): LacZα fragment of β-galactosidase; lacZ fragment
   3367..3795    +  rep_origin     f1 ori (sequence partly withheld): f1 bacteriophage origin of replication; arrow indicates direction of (+) strand synthesis
   3848..3952    +  promoter       AmpR promoter: bla
   3953..4813    +  CDS            AmpR: β-lactamase; bla; confers resistance to ampicillin, carbenicillin, and related antibiotics
   4984..5572    +  rep_origin     ori: high-copy-number ColE1/pMB1/pBR322/pUC origin of replication
   5755..5847    +  CDS            lacI (fragment): lac repressor; lacI; The lac repressor binds to the lac operator to inhibit transcription in E. coli. This inhibition can be relieved by adding lactose or isopropyl-β-D-thiogalactopyranoside (IPTG).
   5860..5881    +  protein_bind   CAP binding site: CAP binding activates transcription in the presence of cAMP. E. coli catabolite activator protein
   5896..5926    +  promoter       lac promoter: promoter for the E. coli lac operon
   5934..5950    +  protein_bind   lac operator: The lac repressor binds to the lac operator to inhibit transcription in E. coli. This inhibition can be relieved by adding lactose or isopropyl-β-D-thiogalactopyranoside (IPTG). lac repressor encoded by lacI
   5995..6013    +  promoter       T3 promoter: promoter for bacteriophage T3 RNA polymerase
   6041..6267    +  promoter       RSV promoter: Rous sarcoma virus enhancer/promoter
   6268..6448    +  LTR            5' LTR (truncated): truncated 5' long terminal repeat (LTR) from HIV-1
   6495..6620    +  misc_feature   HIV-1 Ψ: packaging signal of human immunodeficiency virus type 1
   6604..6967    +  CDS            HIV-1 gag (fragment): gag protein from human immunodeficiency virus 1; gag
   7113..7346    +  misc_feature   RRE: The Rev response element (RRE) of HIV-1 allows for Rev-dependent mRNA export from the nucleus to the cytoplasm.
   7723..7749    +  CDS            Rev (fragment): human immunodeficiency virus 1 (HIV-1) Rev protein; rev; enhances nuclear export of unspliced and incompletely spliced viral mRNAs
   7753..7993    +  promoter       U6 promoter: RNA polymerase III promoter for human U6 snRNA
   8023..8098    +  misc_RNA       gRNA scaffold: guide RNA scaffold for the Streptococcus pyogenes CRISPR/Cas9 system
   8154..8271    +  misc_feature   cPPT/CTS: central polypurine tract and central termination sequence of HIV-1
