[The description below was written by a language model from this plasmid's Addgene catalogue record and pLannotate feature annotations shown in this document.]
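Description:
PRPS1L1 gRNA (BRDN0001146253) is a third-generation lentiviral CRISPR guide RNA plasmid built on the lentiGuide-Puro backbone and designed to target the human PRPS1L1 gene (also known as PRPS3 or PRS-III), with the guide designed against a single RefSeq transcript. It is propagated in E. coli as a high-copy plasmid through a ColE1/pUC-type origin with ampicillin selection from the β-lactamase gene. The bacterial portion also carries an f1 origin, lac regulatory remnants, and T7 and T3 promoters. An SV40 origin and SV40 polyadenylation signal lie downstream of the viral cassette.

The transfer cassette is framed by an RSV promoter-driven truncated HIV-1 5' LTR, which makes genomic RNA production Tat-independent, and a self-inactivating ΔU3 3' LTR. Between them are the Ψ packaging signal with a partial gag sequence, the Rev response element for Rev-dependent nuclear export, and a cPPT/CTS element that aids nuclear import of the proviral DNA. The human U6 RNA polymerase III promoter drives the PRPS1L1-specific spacer fused to the Streptococcus pyogenes Cas9 guide scaffold. A separate EF-1α promoter, annotated as the core promoter plus intron A, expresses puromycin N-acetyltransferase for selecting transduced mammalian cells, and a WPRE enhances transcript expression.

The plasmid does not encode Cas9, so it must be used with a separate Cas9 vector such as lentiCas9-Blast or in cells that already express Cas9. It belongs to a human kinome gRNA collection generated with optimized sgRNA design rules, and it is suited to knockout of PRPS1L1 after lentiviral delivery.
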