Addgene plasmid #75839: PRPS1L1 gRNA (BRDN0001146253)
Purpose: 3rd generation lentiviral gRNA plasmid targeting human PRPS1L1
Depositing lab: John Doench & David Root. Depositing organization: Broad Institute. Publication: Optimized sgRNA design to maximize activity and minimize off-target effects of CRISPR-Cas9. Doench JG, Fusi N, Sullender M, Hegde M, Vaimberg EW, Donovan KF, Smith I, Tothova Z, Wilen C, Orchard R, Virgin HW, Listgarten J, Root DE. Nat Biotechnol. 2016 Jan 18. doi: 10.1038/nbt.3437. PubMed 26780180.
Backbone
  Vector backbone: lentiGuide-Puro
  Backbone manufacturer: Zhang Lab (Addgene plasmid # 52963)
  Vector type: Mammalian Expression, Lentiviral, CRISPR
  Selectable markers: Puromycin
Growth in bacteria
  Bacterial resistance: Ampicillin, 100 μg/mL
  Growth temperature: 37°C
  Growth strain: DH5alpha
  Copy number: High Copy
Gene/Insert
  Gene/Insert name: PRPS1L1 (alt names: PRPS1L1; NM_175886.2)
  gRNA/shRNA sequence: GTGGACTGCATAGTGCTAGT
  Species: H. sapiens (human)
  Entrez Gene: PRPS1L1 (a.k.a. PRPS1, PRPS3, PRPSL, PRS-III)
  Promoter: hU6
  Cloning method: Unknown
  Sequencing primers: 5′ U6-F; 3′ pS2-R
Terms and licenses: Academic/Nonprofit Terms; Industry Terms: Not Available to Industry
Depositor comments: The gRNA was designed to target the following Genbank reference sequence(s): NM_175886.2. Note that this plasmid does NOT contain Cas9. It should be used in conjunction with lentiCas9-Blast (Addgene #52962) or otherwise with cell lines already expressing Cas9. Browse the full kinome gRNA library at http://www.addgene.org/pooled-library/broadgpp-human-kinome/ or visit http://www.broadinstitute.org/rnai/public/ for detailed protocols and information.
How to cite: PRPS1L1 gRNA (BRDN0001146253) was a gift from John Doench & David Root (Addgene plasmid # 75839 ; http://n2t.net/addgene:75839 ; RRID:Addgene_75839)
