>Addgene plasmid #75839 | PRPS1L1 gRNA (BRDN0001146253) | depositor partial sequence | sequence record 143299 | Target Sequence
GTGGACTGCATAGTGCTAGT
