>Addgene plasmid #75839 | PRPS1L1 gRNA (BRDN0001146253) | addgene partial sequence | sequence record 184667 | hU6-F
CGTGACGTAGAAAGTAATAATTTCTTGGGTAGTTTGCAGTTTTAAAATTATGTTTTAAAATGGACTATCA
TATGCTTACCGTAACTTGAAAGTATTTCGATTTCTTGGCTTTATATATCTTGTGGAAAGGACGAAACACC
GGTGGACTGCATAGTGCTAGTGTTTTAGAGCTAGAAATAGCAAGTTAAAATAAGGCTAGTCCGTTATCAA
CTTGAAAAAGTGGCACCGAGTCGGTGCTTTTTTAAGCTTGGCGTAACTAGATCTTGAGACAAATGGCAGT
ATTCATCCACAATTTTAAAAGAAAAGGGGGGATTGGGGGGTACAGTGCAGGGGAAAGAATAGTAGACATA
ATAGCAACAGACATACAAACTAAAGAATTACAAAAACAAATTACAAAAATTCAAAATTTTCGGGTTTATT
ACAGGGACAGCAGAGATCCACTTTGGCGCCGGCTCGAGGGGGCCCGGGTGCAAAGATGGATAAAGTTTTA
AACAGAGAGGAATCTTTGCAGCTAATGGACCTTCTAGGTCTTGAAAGGAGTGGGAATTGGCTCCGGTGCC
CGTCAGTGGG
